Addgene plasmid #227467: pk335-CARGO-6mer-26kb-USF
Purpose: 6-mer gRNA array targeting Sp dCas9/Cas9 to the Prdm8-Fgf5 locus
Depositing lab: Joanna Wysocka. Depositing organization: Stanford University. Publication: Long-range regulation of transcription scales with genomic distance in a gene-specific manner. Jensen CL, Chen LF, Swigut T, Crocker OJ, Yao D, Bassik MC, Ferrell JE Jr, Boettiger AN, Wysocka J. Mol Cell. 2025 Jan 16;85(2):347-361.e7. doi: 10.1016/j.molcel.2024.10.021. Epub 2024 Dec 2. PubMed 39626660.
Backbone
  Vector backbone: pk335-BFP
  Vector type: CRISPR
  Selectable markers: Neomycin (select with G418) ; TagBFP
Growth in bacteria
  Bacterial resistance: Kanamycin, 50 μg/mL
  Growth temperature: 37°C
  Growth strain: NEB Stable
  Copy number: High Copy
Gene/Insert
  Gene/Insert name: CARGO to 26kb Upstream Fgf5 (alt name: CARGO18)
  gRNA/shRNA sequence: AAGGGATGTTGCTGGTTTAC, ATAAAGTCATTATTCATAGT, TTATGTACATGTGCCTATAT, GATGTTAAATCCCCCACAGG, ACTGTCCTTGCAGACAATCT, ATAATAAACGATCCATTAAA
  Species: M. musculus (mouse), Synthetic
  Cloning method: Other
Terms and licenses: Academic/Nonprofit Terms; Industry Terms: Not Available to Industry
How to cite: pk335-CARGO-6mer-26kb-USF was a gift from Joanna Wysocka (Addgene plasmid # 227467 ; http://n2t.net/addgene:227467 ; RRID:Addgene_227467)
