[The description below was written by a language model from this plasmid's Addgene catalogue record and pLannotate feature annotations shown in this document.]
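Description:
pk335-CARGO-6mer-26kb-USF is a 7.7 kb mammalian CRISPR guide-expression plasmid built on the pk335-BFP backbone. It carries an array of six guide RNAs (the insert, also called CARGO18) that direct Streptococcus pyogenes Cas9 or dCas9 to a site about 26 kb upstream of Fgf5 in the mouse Prdm8-Fgf5 locus. The plasmid encodes no Cas9 protein, so the nuclease or dCas9 fusion must be supplied separately. The feature table shows a tandem series of human U6 Pol III promoters alternating with S. pyogenes guide scaffold (tracrRNA-derived) segments. Each spacer is therefore transcribed from its own promoter as an independent unit. The annotation detects seven U6 and seven scaffold elements. Because the array begins with a scaffold and ends with a promoter, this is consistent with six complete units plus flanking partial elements left from assembly, although the record does not explain this. Such a highly repetitive array is prone to recombination, which fits the recombination-deficient strain listed for propagation.

Downstream of the array, a CMV enhancer/chicken β-actin promoter with a hybrid intron drives TagBFP, terminated by a bGH polyadenylation signal, so transfected cells can be identified or sorted by blue fluorescence. A single NeoR/KanR gene sits behind tandem mouse PGK and bacterial EM7 promoters. This gives G418 selection in mammalian cells and kanamycin selection in E. coli, where the plasmid replicates from a high-copy ColE1/pUC origin. Also annotated are a φC31 attB site, which could support integrase-mediated genomic insertion, a single AAV2 ITR, an f1 origin and a truncated β-lactamase fragment, the last three apparently backbone remnants. Tiling several guides over one region concentrates Cas9 or dCas9 at that position, and the associated study examined how long-range transcriptional regulation scales with genomic distance.
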