Features (pLannotate 1.2.2; 30 found; start..end, strand, type, name):
      1..589     +  rep_origin     ori: high-copy-number ColE1/pMB1/pBR322/pUC origin of replication
    669..736     +  misc_RNA       tracrRNA (fragment): trans-activating CRISPR RNA for the Streptococcus pyogenes CRISPR/Cas9 system
    768..999     +  promoter       U6 promoter: RNA polymerase III promoter for human U6 snRNA
   1047..1114    +  misc_RNA       tracrRNA (fragment): trans-activating CRISPR RNA for the Streptococcus pyogenes CRISPR/Cas9 system
   1146..1377    +  promoter       U6 promoter: RNA polymerase III promoter for human U6 snRNA
   1425..1492    +  misc_RNA       tracrRNA (fragment): trans-activating CRISPR RNA for the Streptococcus pyogenes CRISPR/Cas9 system
   1524..1755    +  promoter       U6 promoter: RNA polymerase III promoter for human U6 snRNA
   1803..1870    +  misc_RNA       tracrRNA (fragment): trans-activating CRISPR RNA for the Streptococcus pyogenes CRISPR/Cas9 system
   1902..2133    +  promoter       U6 promoter: RNA polymerase III promoter for human U6 snRNA
   2181..2248    +  misc_RNA       tracrRNA (fragment): trans-activating CRISPR RNA for the Streptococcus pyogenes CRISPR/Cas9 system
   2280..2511    +  promoter       U6 promoter: RNA polymerase III promoter for human U6 snRNA
   2559..2626    +  misc_RNA       tracrRNA (fragment): trans-activating CRISPR RNA for the Streptococcus pyogenes CRISPR/Cas9 system
   2658..2889    +  promoter       U6 promoter: RNA polymerase III promoter for human U6 snRNA
   2937..3004    +  misc_RNA       tracrRNA (fragment): trans-activating CRISPR RNA for the Streptococcus pyogenes CRISPR/Cas9 system
   3036..3267    +  promoter       U6 promoter: RNA polymerase III promoter for human U6 snRNA
   3296..3581    +  enhancer       CMV enhancer: human cytomegalovirus immediate early enhancer; contains an 18-bp deletion relative to the standard CMV enhancer
   3583..3862    +  promoter       chicken β-actin promoter: No description available
   3863..4090    +  intron         hybrid intron: hybrid between chicken β-actin (CBA) and minute virus of mice (MMV) introns (Gray et al., 2011)
   4108..4809    +  CDS            TagBFP: monomeric blue fluorescent protein mammalian codon-optimized
   4840..4951    +  polyA_signal   bGH poly(A) signal: bovine growth hormone polyadenylation signal
   5051..5120    +  protein_bind   attB: attB site for the φC31 integrase (Groth et al., 2000) phage φC31 integrase
   5123..5263    +  repeat_region  AAV2 ITR: inverted terminal repeat of adeno-associated virus serotype 2 inverted
   5268..5319    -  misc_feature   bom (fragment): basis of mobility region from pBR322
   5338..5793    +  rep_origin     f1 ori (sequence partly withheld): f1 bacteriophage origin of replication; arrow indicates direction of (+) strand synthesis
   5794..5835    -  misc_feature   bom (fragment): basis of mobility region from pBR322
   5836..6322    +  promoter       PGK promoter: mouse phosphoglycerate kinase 1 promoter
   6344..6391    +  promoter       EM7 promoter: synthetic bacterial promoter&nbsp
   6411..7214    +  CDS            NeoR/KanR: aminoglycoside phosphotransferase from Tn5; aph(3')-II (or nptII); confers resistance to neomycin, kanamycin, and G418 (Geneticin®)
   7218..7254    +  polyA_signal   PGK poly(A) signal (fragment): mouse phosphoglycerate kinase 1 polyadenylation signal
   7263..7557    +  CDS            bla(M) (fragment): β-lactamase lacking the signal sequence; bla(M); allows cytosolic expression of β-lactamase
>Addgene plasmid #227467 | pk335-CARGO-6mer-26kb-USF | addgene full sequence | sequence record 452271 | Addgene NGS Result
TTGAGATCCTTTTTTTCTGCGCGTAATCTGCTGCTTGCAAACAAAAAAACCACCGCTACCAGCGGTGGTT
TGTTTGCCGGATCAAGAGCTACCAACTCTTTTTCCGAAGGTAACTGGCTTCAGCAGAGCGCAGATACCAA
ATACTGTTCTTCTAGTGTAGCCGTAGTTAGGCCACCACTTCAAGAACTCTGTAGCACCGCCTACATACCT
CGCTCTGCTAATCCTGTTACCAGTGGCTGCTGCCAGTGGCGATAAGTCGTGTCTTACCGGGTTGGACTCA
AGACGATAGTTACCGGATAAGGCGCAGCGGTCGGGCTGAACGGGGGGTTCGTGCACACAGCCCAGCTTGG
AGCGAACGACCTACACCGAACTGAGATACCTACAGCGTGAGCTATGAGAAAGCGCCACGCTTCCCGAAGG
GAGAAAGGCGGACAGGTATCCGGTAAGCGGCAGGGTCGGAACAGGAGAGCGCACGAGGGAGCTTCCAGGG
GGAAACGCCTGGTATCTTTATAGTCCTGTCGGGTTTCGCCACCTCTGACTTGAGCGTCGATTTTTGTGAT
GCTCGTCAGGGGGGCGGAGCCTATGGAAAAACGCCAGCAACGCGGCCTTTTTACGGTTCCTGGCCTTTTG
CTGGCCTTTTGCTCACATGTGTTTAAGAGCTATGCTGGAAACAGCATAGCAAGTTTAAATAAGGCTAGTC
CGTTATCAACTTGAAAAAGTGGCACCGAGTCGGTGCTTTTTTTCTCGAGTACTAGGATCCATTAGGCTTT
CCCATGATTCCTTCATATTTGCATATACGATACAAGGCTGTTAGAGAGATAATTGGAATTAATTTGACTG
TAAACACAAAGATATTAGTACAAAATACGTGACGTAGAAAGTAATAATTTCTTGGGTAGTTTGCAGTTTT
AAAATTATGTTTTAAAATGGACTATCATATGCTTACCGTAACTTGAAAGTATTTCGATTTCTTGGCTTTA
TATATCTTGTGGAAAGGACGAAACACCGAAGGGATGTTGCTGGTTTACGTTTAAGAGCTATGCTGGAAAC
AGCATAGCAAGTTTAAATAAGGCTAGTCCGTTATCAACTTGAAAAAGTGGCACCGAGTCGGTGCTTTTTT
TCTCGAGTACTAGGATCCATTAGGCTTTCCCATGATTCCTTCATATTTGCATATACGATACAAGGCTGTT
AGAGAGATAATTGGAATTAATTTGACTGTAAACACAAAGATATTAGTACAAAATACGTGACGTAGAAAGT
AATAATTTCTTGGGTAGTTTGCAGTTTTAAAATTATGTTTTAAAATGGACTATCATATGCTTACCGTAAC
TTGAAAGTATTTCGATTTCTTGGCTTTATATATCTTGTGGAAAGGACGAAACACCGATAAAGTCATTATT
CATAGTGTTTAAGAGCTATGCTGGAAACAGCATAGCAAGTTTAAATAAGGCTAGTCCGTTATCAACTTGA
AAAAGTGGCACCGAGTCGGTGCTTTTTTTCTCGAGTACTAGGATCCATTAGGCTTTCCCATGATTCCTTC
ATATTTGCATATACGATACAAGGCTGTTAGAGAGATAATTGGAATTAATTTGACTGTAAACACAAAGATA
TTAGTACAAAATACGTGACGTAGAAAGTAATAATTTCTTGGGTAGTTTGCAGTTTTAAAATTATGTTTTA
AAATGGACTATCATATGCTTACCGTAACTTGAAAGTATTTCGATTTCTTGGCTTTATATATCTTGTGGAA
AGGACGAAACACCGTTATGTACATGTGCCTATATGTTTAAGAGCTATGCTGGAAACAGCATAGCAAGTTT
AAATAAGGCTAGTCCGTTATCAACTTGAAAAAGTGGCACCGAGTCGGTGCTTTTTTTCTCGAGTACTAGG
ATCCATTAGGCTTTCCCATGATTCCTTCATATTTGCATATACGATACAAGGCTGTTAGAGAGATAATTGG
AATTAATTTGACTGTAAACACAAAGATATTAGTACAAAATACGTGACGTAGAAAGTAATAATTTCTTGGG
TAGTTTGCAGTTTTAAAATTATGTTTTAAAATGGACTATCATATGCTTACCGTAACTTGAAAGTATTTCG
ATTTCTTGGCTTTATATATCTTGTGGAAAGGACGAAACACCGGATGTTAAATCCCCCACAGGGTTTAAGA
GCTATGCTGGAAACAGCATAGCAAGTTTAAATAAGGCTAGTCCGTTATCAACTTGAAAAAGTGGCACCGA
GTCGGTGCTTTTTTTCTCGAGTACTAGGATCCATTAGGCTTTCCCATGATTCCTTCATATTTGCATATAC
GATACAAGGCTGTTAGAGAGATAATTGGAATTAATTTGACTGTAAACACAAAGATATTAGTACAAAATAC
GTGACGTAGAAAGTAATAATTTCTTGGGTAGTTTGCAGTTTTAAAATTATGTTTTAAAATGGACTATCAT
ATGCTTACCGTAACTTGAAAGTATTTCGATTTCTTGGCTTTATATATCTTGTGGAAAGGACGAAACACCG
ACTGTCCTTGCAGACAATCTGTTTAAGAGCTATGCTGGAAACAGCATAGCAAGTTTAAATAAGGCTAGTC
CGTTATCAACTTGAAAAAGTGGCACCGAGTCGGTGCTTTTTTTCTCGAGTACTAGGATCCATTAGGCTTT
CCCATGATTCCTTCATATTTGCATATACGATACAAGGCTGTTAGAGAGATAATTGGAATTAATTTGACTG
TAAACACAAAGATATTAGTACAAAATACGTGACGTAGAAAGTAATAATTTCTTGGGTAGTTTGCAGTTTT
AAAATTATGTTTTAAAATGGACTATCATATGCTTACCGTAACTTGAAAGTATTTCGATTTCTTGGCTTTA
TATATCTTGTGGAAAGGACGAAACACCGATAATAAACGATCCATTAAAGTTTAAGAGCTATGCTGGAAAC
AGCATAGCAAGTTTAAATAAGGCTAGTCCGTTATCAACTTGAAAAAGTGGCACCGAGTCGGTGCTTTTTT
TCTCGAGTACTAGGATCCATTAGGCTTTCCCATGATTCCTTCATATTTGCATATACGATACAAGGCTGTT
AGAGAGATAATTGGAATTAATTTGACTGTAAACACAAAGATATTAGTACAAAATACGTGACGTAGAAAGT
AATAATTTCTTGGGTAGTTTGCAGTTTTAAAATTATGTTTTAAAATGGACTATCATATGCTTACCGTAAC
TTGAAAGTATTTCGATTTCTTGGCTTTATATATCTTGTGGAAAGGACGAAACACCGTTTTTTTTCTAGAG
GTACCCGTTACATAACTTACGGTAAATGGCCCGCCTGGCTGACCGCCCAACGACCCCCGCCCATTGACGT
CAATAGTAACGCCAATAGGGACTTTCCATTGACGTCAATGGGTGGAGTATTTACGGTAAACTGCCCACTT
GGCAGTACATCAAGTGTATCATATGCCAAGTACGCCCCCTATTGACGTCAATGACGGTAAATGGCCCGCC
TGGCATTGTGCCCAGTACATGACCTTATGGGACTTTCCTACTTGGCAGTACATCTACGTATTAGTCATCG
CTATTACCATGGTCGAGGTGAGCCCCACGTTCTGCTTCACTCTCCCCATCTCCCCCCCCTCCCCACCCCC
AATTTTGTATTTATTTATTTTTTAATTATTTTGTGCAGCGATGGGGGCGGGGGGGGGGGGGGGGGGCGCG
CGCSAGGGGGGGGGGGGGGGGGSGAGGGGGGGGGSGGGGSGAGGSGGAGAGGTGCGGCGGCAGCCAATCA
GAGCGGCGCGCTCCGAAAGTTTCCTTTTATGGCGAGGCGGCGGCGGCGGCGGCCCTATAAAAAGCGAAGC
GCGCGGCGGGCGGGAGTCGCTGCGCGCTGCCTTCGCCCCGTGCCCCGCTCCGCCGCCGCCTCGCGCCGCC
CGCCCCGGCTCTGACTGACCGCGTTACTCCCACAGGTGAGCGGGCGGGACGGCCCTTCTCCTCCGGGCTG
TAATTAGCTGAGCAAGAGGTAAGGGTTTAAGGGATGGTTGGTTGGTGGGGTATTAATGTTTAATTACCTG
GAGCACCTGCCTGAAATCACTTTTTTTCAGGTTGGACCGGTGCCACCATGAGCGAGCTGATTAAGGAGAA
CATGCACATGAAGCTGTACATGGAGGGCACCGTGGACAACCATCACTTCAAGTGCACATCCGAGGGCGAA
GGCAAGCCCTACGAGGGCACCCAGACCATGAGAATCAAGGTGGTCGAGGGCGGCCCTCTCCCCTTCGCCT
TCGACATCCTGGCTACTAGCTTCCTCTACGGCAGCAAGACCTTCATCAACCACACCCAGGGCATCCCCGA
CTTCTTCAAGCAGTCCTTCCCTGAGGGCTTCACATGGGAGAGAGTCACCACATACGATGACGGGGGCGTG
CTGACCGCTACCCAGGACACCAGCCTCCAGGACGGCTGCCTCATCTACAACGTCAAGATCAGAGGGGTGA
ACTTCACATCCAACGGCCCTGTGATGCAGAAGAAAACACTCGGCTGGGAGGCCTTCACCGAGACGCTGTA
CCCCGCTGACGGCGGCCTGGAAGGCAGAAACGACATGGCCCTGAAGCTCGTGGGCGGGAGCCATCTGATC
GCAAACATCAAGACCACATATAGATCCAAGAAACCCGCTAAGAACCTCAAGATGCCTGGCGTCTACTATG
TGGACTACAGACTGGAAAGAATCAAGGAGGCCAACAACGAAACCTACGTCGAGCAGCACGAGGTGGCAGT
GGCCAGATACTGCGACCTCCCTAGCAAACTGGGGCACAAGCTTAATTAAGAATTCCTAGAGCTCGCTGAT
CAGCCTCGACTGTGCCTTCTAGTTGCCAGCCATCTGTTGTTTGCCCCTCCCCCGTGCCTTCCTTGACCCT
GGAAGGTGCCACTCCCACTGTCCTTTCCTAATAAAATGAGGAAATTGCATCGCATTGTCTGAGTAGGTGT
CATTCTATTCTGGGGGGTGGGGTGGGGCAGGACAGCAAGGGGGAGGATTGGGAAGAGAATAGCAGGCATG
CTGGGGAGCTCTCGAAGCCGCGGTGCGGGTGCCAGGGCGTGCCCTTGGGCTCCCCGGGCGCGTACTCCAC
CTCACCCATCGCAGGAACCCCTAGTGATGGAGTTGGCCACTCCCTCTCTGCGCGCTCGCTCGCTCACTGA
GGCCGGGCGACCAAAGGTCGCCCGACGCCCGGGCTTTGCCCGGGCGGCCTCAGTGAGCGAGCGAGCGCGC
AGCTGCCTGCAGGGGCGCCTGATGCGGTATTTTCTCCTTACGCATCTGTGCGGTATTTCACACCGCATA
[95 nt withheld, positions 5320-5414]
T
[46 nt withheld, positions 5416-5461]
C
[141 nt withheld, positions 5463-5603]
CCTTTGACGTTGGAGTCCACGTTCTTTAATAGTGGACTCTTGTTCCAAACTGGAACAACACTCAACTCTA
TCTCGGGCTATTCTTTTGATTTATAAGGGATTTTGCCGATTTCGGTCTATTGGTTAAAAAATGAGCTGAT
TTAACAAAAATTTAACGCGAATTTTAACAAAATATTAACGTTTACAATTTTATGGTGCACTCTCAGTACA
ATCTGCTCTGATGCCGCATAGTGCTTTTCCCAAGGCAGTCTGGAGCATGCGCTTTAGCAGCCCCGCTGGG
CACTTGGCGCTACACAAGTGGCCTCTGGCCTCGCACACATTCCACATCCACCGGTAGGCGCCAACCGGCT
CCGTTCTTTGGTGGCCCCTTCGCGCCACCTTCTACTCCTCCCCTAGTCAGGAAGTTCCCCCCCGCCCCGC
AGCTCGCGTCGTGCAGGACGTGACAAATGGAAGTAGCACGTCTCACTAGTCTCGTGCAGATGGACAGCAC
CGCTGAGCAATGGAAGCGGGTAGGCCTTTGGGGCAGCGGCCAATAGCAGCTTTGCTCCTTCGCTTTCTGG
GCTCAGAGGCTGGGAAGGGGTGGGTCCGGGGGCGGGCTCAGGGGCGGGCTCAGGGGCGGGGCGGGCGCCC
GAAGGTCCTCCGGAGGCCCGGCATTCTGCACGCTTCAAAAGCGCACGTCTGCCGCGCTGTTCTCCTCTTC
CTCATCTCCGGGCCTTTCGACCGATCATCAAGCTGCACGTGTTGACAATTAATCATCGGCATAGTATATC
GGCATAGTATAATACGACTCACTATAGGAGGGCCACCATGGGATCGGCCATTGAACAAGATGGATTGCAC
GCAGGTTCTCCGGCCGCTTGGGTGGAGAGGCTATTCGGCTATGACTGGGCACAACAGACAATCGGCTGCT
CTGATGCCGCCGTGTTCCGGCTGTCAGCGCAGGGGCGCCCGGTTCTTTTTGTCAAGACCGACCTGTCCGG
TGCCCTGAATGAACTGCAGGACGAGGCAGCGCGGCTATCGTGGCTGGCCACGACGGGCGTTCCTTGCGCA
GCTGTGCTCGACGTTGTCACTGAAGCGGGAAGGGACTGGCTGCTATTGGGCGAAGTGCCGGGGCAGGATC
TCCTGTCATCTCACCTTGCTCCTGCCGAGAAAGTATCCATCATGGCTGATGCAATGCGGCGGCTGCATAC
GCTTGATCCGGCTACCTGCCCATTCGACCACCAAGCGAAACATCGCATCGAGCGAGCACGTACTCGGATG
GAAGCCGGTCTTGTCGATCAGGATGATCTGGACGAAGAGCATCAGGGGCTCGCGCCAGCCGAACTGTTCG
CCAGGCTCAAGGCGCGCATGCCCGACGGCGAGGATCTCGTCGTGACCCATGGCGATGCCTGCTTGCCGAA
TATCATGGTGGAAAATGGCCGCTTTTCTGGATTCATCGACTGTGGCCGGCTGGGTGTGGCGGACCGCTAT
CAGGACATAGCGTTGGCTACCCGTGATATTGCTGAAGAGCTTGGCGGCGAATGGGCTGACCGCTTCCTCG
TGCTTTACGGTATCGCCGCTCCCGATTCGCAGCGCATCGCCTTCTATCGCCTTCTTGACGAGTTCTTCTG
ATCGAGAAATTGATGATCTATTAAACAATAAAGACGTCCACATGGAAGTGCAAACTATTAACTGGCGAAC
TACTTACTCTAGCTTCCCGGCAACAATTAATAGACTGGATGGAGGCGGATAAAGTTGCAGGACCACTTCT
GCGCTCGGCCCTTCCGGCTGGCTGGTTTATTGCTGATAAATCTGGAGCCGGTGAGCGTGGAAGCCGCGGT
ATCATTGCAGCACTGGGGCCAGATGGTAAGCCCTCCCGTATCGTAGTTATCTACACGACGGGGAGTCAGG
CAACTATGGATGAACGAAATAGACAGATCGCTGAGATAGGTGCCTCACTGATTAAGCATTGGTAACTGTC
AGACCAAGTTTACTCATATATACTTTAGATTGATTTAAAACTTCATTTTTAATTTAAAAGGATCTAGGTG
AAGATCCTTTTTGATAATCTCATGACCAAAATCCCTTAACGTGAGTTTTCGTTCCACTGAGCGTCAGACC
CCGTAGAAAAGATCAAAGGATCTTC
